>Addgene plasmid #157726 | pcDNA5-FRT-TO-Orf6 | addgene full sequence | sequence record 307935 | Addgene NGS Result
GCAAGGCTTGACCGACAATTGCATGAAGAATCTGCTTAGGGTTAGGCGTTTTGCGCTGCTTCGCGATGTA
CGGGCCAGATATACGCGTTGACATTGATTATTGACTAGTTATTAATAGTAATCAATTACGGGGTCATTAG
TTCATAGCCCATATATGGAGTTCCGCGTTACATAACTTACGGTAAATGGCCCGCCTGGCTGACCGCCCAA
CGACCCCCGCCCATTGACGTCAATAATGACGTATGTTCCCATAGTAACGCCAATAGGGACTTTCCATTGA
CGTCAATGGGTGGAGTATTTACGGTAAACTGCCCACTTGGCAGTACATCAAGTGTATCATATGCCAAGTA
CGCCCCCTATTGACGTCAATGACGGTAAATGGCCCGCCTGGCATTATGCCCAGTACATGACCTTATGGGA
CTTTCCTACTTGGCAGTACATCTACGTATTAGTCATCGCTATTACCATGGTGATGCGGTTTTGGCAGTAC
ATCAATGGGCGTGGATAGCGGTTTGACTCACGGGGATTTCCAAGTCTCCACCCCATTGACGTCAATGGGA
GTTTGTTTTGGCACCAAAATCAACGGGACTTTCCAAAATGTCGTAACAACTCCGCCCCATTGACGCAAAT
GGGCGGTAGGCGTGTACGGTGGGAGGTCTATATAAGCAGAGCTCTCCCTATCAGTGATAGAGATCTCCCT
ATCAGTGATAGAGATCGTCGACGAGCTCGTTTAGTGAACCGTCAGATCGCCTGGAGACGCCATCCACGCT
GTTTTGACCTCCATAGAAGACACCGGGACCGATCCAGCCTCCGGACTCTAGCGTTTAAACTTAAGCTTGG
TACCGAGCTCGGATCCGGGATGTTTCATTTGGTGGACTTTCAGGTTACAATCGCGGAGATCCTGCTCATA
ATAATGAGGACCTTTAAGGTGTCAATATGGAACCTTGATTACATTATCAACCTGATTATTAAGAACCTCA
GCAAAAGCCTGACAGAAAACAAATACAGCCAGTTGGATGAAGAACAACCTATGGAAATCGACTAAGCCTA
GGAGATATCCAGCACAGTGGCGGCCGCTCGAGTCTAGAGGGCCCGTTTAAACCCGCTGATCAGCCTCGAC
TGTGCCTTCTAGTTGCCAGCCATCTGTTGTTTGCCCCTCCCCCGTGCCTTCCTTGACCCTGGAAGGTGCC
ACTCCCACTGTCCTTTCCTAATAAAATGAGGAAATTGCATCGCATTGTCTGAGTAGGTGTCATTCTATTC
TGGGGGGTGGGGTGGGGCAGGACAGCAAGGGGGAGGATTGGGAAGACAATAGCAGGCATGCTGGGGATGC
GGTGGGCTCTATGGCTTCTGAGGCGGAAAGAACCAGCTGGGGCTCTAGGGGGTATCCCC
[124 nt withheld, positions 1390-1513]
C
[91 nt withheld, positions 1515-1605]
AGGGTGATGGTTCACGTACCTAGAAGTTCCTATTCCGAAGTTCCTATTCTCTAGAAAGTATAGGAACTTC
CTTGGCCAAAAAGCCTGAACTCACCGCGACGTCTGTCGAGAAGTTTCTGATCGAAAAGTTCGACAGCGTC
TCCGACCTGATGCAGCTCTCGGAGGGCGAAGAATCTCGTGCTTTCAGCTTCGATGTAGGAGGGCGTGGAT
ATGTCCTGCGGGTAAATAGCTGCGCCGATGGTTTCTACAAAGATCGTTATGTTTATCGGCACTTTGCATC
GGCCGCGCTCCCGATTCCGGAAGTGCTTGACATTGGGGAATTCAGCGAGAGCCTGACCTATTGCATCTCC
CGCCGTGCACAGGGTGTCACGTTGCAAGACCTGCCTGAAACCGAACTGCCCGCTGTTCTGCAGCCGGTCG
CGGAGGCCATGGATGCGATCGCTGCGGCCGATCTTAGCCAGACGAGCGGGTTCGGCCCATTCGGACCGCA
AGGAATCGGTCAATACACTACATGGCGTGATTTCATATGCGCGATTGCTGATCCCCATGTGTATCACTGG
CAAACTGTGATGGACGACACCGTCAGTGCGTCCGTCGCGCAGGCTCTCGATGAGCTGATGCTTTGGGCCG
AGGACTGCCCCGAAGTCCGGCACCTCGTGCACGCGGATTTCGGCTCCAACAATGTCCTGACGGACAATGG
CCGCATAACAGCGGTCATTGACTGGAGCGAGGCGATGTTCGGGGATTCCCAATACGAGGTCGCCAACATC
TTCTTCTGGAGGCCGTGGTTGGCTTGTATGGAGCAGCAGACGCGCTACTTCGAGCGGAGGCATCCGGAGC
TTGCAGGATCGCCGCGGCTCCGGGCGTATATGCTCCGCATTGGTCTTGACCAACTCTATCAGAGCTTGGT
TGACGGCAATTTCGATGATGCAGCTTGGGCGCAGGGTCGATGCGACGCAATCGTCCGATCCGGAGCCGGG
ACTGTCGGGCGTACACAAATCGCCCGCAGAAGCGCGGCCGTCTGGACCGATGGCTGTGTAGAAGTACTCG
CCGATAGTGGAAACCGACGCCCCAGCACTCGTCCGAGGGCAAAGGAATAGCACGTACTACGAGATTTCGA
TTCCACCGCCGCCTTCTATGAAAGGTTGGGCTTCGGAATCGTTTTCCGGGACGCCGGCTGGATGATCCTC
CAGCGCGGGGATCTCATGCTGGAGTTCTTCGCCCACCCCAACTTGTTTATTGCAGCTTATAATGGTTACA
AATAAAGCAATAGCATCACAAATTTCACAAATAAAGCATTTTTTTCACTGCATTCTAGTTGTGGTTTGTC
CAAACTCATCAATGTATCTTATCATGTCTGTATACCGTCGACCTCTAGCTAGAGCTTGGCGTAATCATGG
TCATAGCTGTTTCCTGTGTGAAATTGTTATCCGCTCACAATTCCACACAACATACGAGCCGGAAGCATAA
AGTGTAAAGCCTGGGGTGCCTAATGAGTGAGCTAACTCACATTAATTGCGTTGCGCTCACTGCCCGCTTT
CCAGTCGGGAAACCTGTCGTGCCAGCTGCATTAATGAATCGGCCAACGCGCGGGGAGAGGCGGTTTGCGT
ATTGGGCGCTCTTCCGCTTCCTCGCTCACTGACTCGCTGCGCTCGGTCGTTCGGCTGCGGCGAGCGGTAT
CAGCTCACTCAAAGGCGGTAATACGGTTATCCACAGAATCAGGGGATAACGCAGGAAAGAACATGTGAGC
AAAAGGCCAGCAAAAGGCCAGGAACCGTAAAAAGGCCGCGTTGCTGGCGTTTTTCCATAGGCTCCGCCCC
CCTGACGAGCATCACAAAAATCGACGCTCAAGTCAGAGGTGGCGAAACCCGACAGGACTATAAAGATACC
AGGCGTTTCCCCCTGGAAGCTCCCTCGTGCGCTCTCCTGTTCCGACCCTGCCGCTTACCGGATACCTGTC
CGCCTTTCTCCCTTCGGGAAGCGTGGCGCTTTCTCATAGCTCACGCTGTAGGTATCTCAGTTCGGTGTAG
GTCGTTCGCTCCAAGCTGGGCTGTGTGCACGAACCCCCCGTTCAGCCCGACCGCTGCGCCTTATCCGGTA
ACTATCGTCTTGAGTCCAACCCGGTAAGACACGACTTATCGCCACTGGCAGCAGCCACTGGTAACAGGAT
TAGCAGAGCGAGGTATGTAGGCGGTGCTACAGAGTTCTTGAAGTGGTGGCCTAACTACGGCTACACTAGA
AGAACAGTATTTGGTATCTGCGCTCTGCTGAAGCCAGTTACCTTCGGAAAAAGAGTTGGTAGCTCTTGAT
CCGGCAAACAAACCACCGCTGGTAGCGGTGGTTTTTTTGTTTGCAAGCAGCAGATTACGCGCAGAAAAAA
AGGATCTCAAGAAGATCCTTTGATCTTTTCTACGGGGTCTGACGCTCAGTGGAACGAAAACTCACGTTAA
GGGATTTTGGTCATGAGATTATCAAAAAGGATCTTCACCTAGATCCTTTTAAATTAAAAATGAAGTTTTA
AATCAATCTAAAGTATATATGAGTAAACTTGGTCTGACAGTTACCAATGCTTAATCAGTGAGGCACCTAT
CTCAGCGATCTGTCTATTTCGTTCATCCATAGTTGCCTGACTCCCCGTCGTGTAGATAACTACGATACGG
GAGGGCTTACCATCTGGCCCCAGTGCTGCAATGATACCGCGAGACCCACGCTCACCGGCTCCAGATTTAT
CAGCAATAAACCAGCCAGCCGGAAGGGCCGAGCGCAGAAGTGGTCCTGCAACTTTATCCGCCTCCATCCA
GTCTATTAATTGTTGCCGGGAAGCTAGAGTAAGTAGTTCGCCAGTTAATAGTTTGCGCAACGTTGTTGCC
ATTGCTACAGGCATCGTGGTGTCACGCTCGTCGTTTGGTATGGCTTCATTCAGCTCCGGTTCCCAACGAT
CAAGGCGAGTTACATGATCCCCCATGTTGTGCAAAAAAGCGGTTAGCTCCTTCGGTCCTCCGATCGTTGT
CAGAAGTAAGTTGGCCGCAGTGTTATCACTCATGGTTATGGCAGCACTGCATAATTCTCTTACTGTCATG
CCATCCGTAAGATGCTTTTCTGTGACTGGTGAGTACTCAACCAAGTCATTCTGAGAATAGTGTATGCGGC
GACCGAGTTGCTCTTGCCCGGCGTCAATACGGGATAATACCGCGCCACATAGCAGAACTTTAAAAGTGCT
CATCATTGGAAAACGTTCTTCGGGGCGAAAACTCTCAAGGATCTTACCGCTGTTGAGATCCAGTTCGATG
TAACCCACTCGTGCACCCAACTGATCTTCAGCATCTTTTACTTTCACCAGCGTTTCTGGGTGAGCAAAAA
CAGGAAGGCAAAATGCCGCAAAAAAGGGAATAAGGGCGACACGGAAATGTTGAATACTCATACTCTTCCT
TTTTCAATATTATTGAAGCATTTATCAGGGTTATTGTCTCATGAGCGGATACATATTTGAATGTATTTAG
AAAAATAAACAAATAGGGGTTCCGCGCACATTTCCCCGAAAAGTGCCACCTGACGTCGACGGATCGGGAG
ATCTCCCGATCCCCTATGGTGCACTCTCAGTACAATCTGCTCTGATGCCGCATAGTTAAGCCAGTATCTG
CTCCCTGCTTGTGTGTTGGAGGTCGCTGAGTAGTGCGCGAGCAAAATTTAAGCTACAACAAG
Features (pLannotate 1.2.2; 21 found; start..end, strand, type, name):
     90..469     +  enhancer       CMV enhancer: human cytomegalovirus immediate early enhancer
    470..673     +  promoter       CMV promoter: human cytomegalovirus (CMV) immediate early promoter
    675..694     +  promoter       PLtetO-1 promoter (fragment): modified phage lambda PL promoter with tet operator sites (Lutz and Bujard, 1997)
    696..715     +  promoter       PLtetO-1 promoter (fragment): modified phage lambda PL promoter with tet operator sites (Lutz and Bujard, 1997)
    723..756     +  promoter       TRE3GV promoter (fragment): 3rd-generation Tet-responsive promoter that can be activated by binding of Tet-On® 3G, optimized for retroviral and lentiviral vectors
    860..1042    +  CDS            NS6_SARS2: Experimental evidence at protein level: Swiss-Prot protein existence level 1. Disrupts cell nuclear import complex formation by tethering karyopherin alpha 2 and karyopherin beta 1 to the membrane. Retention of import factors at the ER/Golgi membrane leads to a loss of transport into the nucleus. Thereby prevents STAT1 nuclear translocation in response to interferon signaling, thus blocking the expression of interferon stimulated genes (ISGs) that display multiple antiviral activities (PubMed:33097660). Suppresses IFN-beta production possibly by blocking IRF3 nuclear translocation (PubMed:3297
   1120..1344    +  polyA_signal   bGH poly(A) signal: bovine growth hormone polyadenylation signal
   1348..1369    +  promoter       SV40 promoter (fragment): SV40 enhancer and early promoter
   1390..1623    +  rep_origin     f1 ori (fragment) (sequence partly withheld): f1 bacteriophage origin of replication; arrow indicates direction of (+) strand synthesis
   1628..1675    +  protein_bind   FRT: FLP-mediated recombination occurs in the 8-bp core sequence TCTAGAAA (Turan and Bode, 2011). FLP recombinase from the Saccharomyces cerevisiae 2μ plasmid
   1683..2705    +  CDS            HygR: aminoglycoside phosphotransferase from E. coli; aph(4)-Ia; confers resistance to hygromycin
   2715..2840    +  CDS            ble (fragment): BLE_KLEPN - Experimental evidence at protein level: Swiss-Prot protein existence level 1. Binding protein with a strong affinity to the bleomycin family of antibiotics. Binds to CL990; an antimitotic-antibiotic compound. From Klebsiella pneumoniae.
   2835..2956    +  polyA_signal   SV40 poly(A) signal: SV40 polyadenylation signal
   3029..3045    -  protein_bind   lac operator: The lac repressor binds to the lac operator to inhibit transcription in E. coli. This inhibition can be relieved by adding lactose or isopropyl-β-D-thiogalactopyranoside (IPTG). lac repressor encoded by lacI
   3053..3083    -  promoter       lac promoter: promoter for the E. coli lac operon
   3098..3119    -  protein_bind   CAP binding site: CAP binding activates transcription in the presence of cAMP. E. coli catabolite activator protein
   3132..3224    -  CDS            lacI (fragment): lac repressor; lacI; The lac repressor binds to the lac operator to inhibit transcription in E. coli. This inhibition can be relieved by adding lactose or isopropyl-β-D-thiogalactopyranoside (IPTG).
   3407..3995    -  rep_origin     ori: high-copy-number ColE1/pMB1/pBR322/pUC origin of replication
   4166..5026    -  CDS            AmpR: β-lactamase; bla; confers resistance to ampicillin, carbenicillin, and related antibiotics
   5027..5131    -  promoter       AmpR promoter: bla
   5190..5242    -  misc_feature   bom (fragment): basis of mobility region from pBR322
