[The description below was written by a language model from this plasmid's Addgene catalogue record and pLannotate feature annotations shown in this document.]
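Description:
pcDNA5-FRT-TO-Orf6 is a 5.3 kb mammalian expression plasmid built on the commercial pcDNA5-FRT-TO backbone. It is designed for tetracycline-regulated expression of SARS-CoV-2 Orf6 and for site-specific integration into host cell lines carrying a genomic FRT site. In bacteria it is maintained at high copy through a ColE1/pUC-type origin and selected with ampicillin via the β-lactamase gene. Short annotated fragments of the f1 origin, lac region, SV40 promoter and a ble gene appear to be backbone remnants rather than functional modules.

The expression cassette consists of the human CMV immediate-early enhancer and promoter followed by two short tet operator-type matches, which the annotation software labels as fragments of PLtetO-1 and TRE3GV. This arrangement keeps transcription repressed in cells expressing the Tet repressor and allows induction when tetracycline or doxycycline is added. Downstream lies the codon-optimized Orf6 open reading frame, expressed without any tag, and the cassette ends with the bovine growth hormone polyadenylation signal. Orf6 is annotated as a viral accessory protein that interferes with nuclear import, blocking STAT1 translocation and interferon-stimulated gene expression.

An FRT site sits directly upstream of a hygromycin resistance gene, which is followed by an SV40 poly(A) signal, and no complete promoter is annotated in front of it. In this system, FLP-mediated recombination into the genomic FRT site normally places the marker behind a resident promoter, so hygromycin resistance selects for correct single-copy integrants. The plasmid belongs to a set of integrative vectors for regulated expression of SARS-CoV-2 proteins implicated in RNA metabolism, used to generate stable inducible cell lines.
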