Addgene plasmid #157726: pcDNA5-FRT-TO-Orf6
Purpose: mammalian expression of untagged SARS-CoV-2 Orf6 under control of a tetracycline-inducible promoter
Depositing lab: David Tollervey. Depositing organization: University of Edinburgh. Publication: Integrative vectors for regulated expression of SARS-CoV-2 proteins implicated in RNA metabolism. Bresson S, Robertson N, Sani E, Turowski TW, Shchepachev V, Kompauerova M, Spanos C, Helwak A, Tollervey D. Wellcome Open Res. 2020 Nov 3;5:261. doi: 10.12688/wellcomeopenres.16322.1. eCollection 2020. PubMed 33313418.
Backbone
  Vector backbone: pcDNA5-FRT-TO
  Backbone manufacturer: Thermo Fisher
  Vector type: Mammalian Expression
  Selectable markers: Hygromycin
Growth in bacteria
  Bacterial resistance: Ampicillin, 100 μg/mL
  Growth temperature: 37°C
  Growth strain: DH5alpha
  Copy number: High Copy
Gene/Insert
  Gene/Insert name: Orf6
  Species: SARS-CoV-2
  Mutation: codon optimized
  Entrez Gene: ORF6 (a.k.a. GU280_gp06)
  Cloning method: Restriction Enzyme; 5′ cloning site Unknown (unknown if destroyed); 3′ cloning site Unknown (unknown if destroyed)
Resource information
  A portion of this plasmid was derived from a plasmid made by: IDT
Terms and licenses: Academic/Nonprofit Terms; Industry Terms
How to cite: pcDNA5-FRT-TO-Orf6 was a gift from David Tollervey (Addgene plasmid # 157726 ; http://n2t.net/addgene:157726 ; RRID:Addgene_157726)
